Addgene plasmid #103399: LSB-hsa-miR-301b-5p
Purpose: Used to sense miRNA activity using fluorescence based tools. hsa-miR-301b-5p target in 3' UTR of of mKate. miRNA activity can be measured by the repression of mKate2 relative to EBFP2 fluorescent proteins . Plasmid is inherently unstable; please see Depositor Comments
Depositing lab: Ron Weiss. Depositing organization: Massachusetts Institute of Technology. Publication: A mixed antagonistic/synergistic miRNA repression model enables accurate predictions of multi-input miRNA sensor activity. Gam JJ, Babb J, Weiss R. Nat Commun. 2018 Jun 22;9(1):2430. doi: 10.1038/s41467-018-04575-0. PubMed 29934631.
Backbone
  Vector backbone: Low Sensor Backbone (LSB)
  Vector type: Mammalian Expression, Synthetic Biology
Growth in bacteria
  Bacterial resistance: Ampicillin and Kanamycin, 100 & 50 μg/mL
  Growth temperature: 30°C
  Growth strain: NEB Stable
  Copy number: High Copy
Gene/Insert
  Gene/Insert name: hsa-miR-301b-5p target
  Species: H. sapiens (human)
  Entrez Gene: MIR301B (a.k.a. MIRN301B, mir-301b)
  Promoter: EF-1a
  Cloning method: Gibson Cloning
Terms and licenses: Academic/Nonprofit Terms; Industry Terms: Not Available to Industry
Depositor comments: Please note that this plasmid is inherently unstable due to a repeating poly A element. We recommend performing a diagnostic digest on multiple colonies upon receipt. The depositors would like to note the presence of several discrepancies between the depositor sequence and physical plasmid sequence. In particular, the sequences upstream and downstream of the puromycin coding region have 10 bp insertions which do not affect the ability to perform puromycin selection. The sequences for those regions within the physical plasmids are as follows: Upstream of Puro: GAATTCGACCGCCTGTCTCAAGGTGCCACC; Downstream of Puro: GCTTTGAGACTACGCGTGAATTCACTCCTC.
How to cite: LSB-hsa-miR-301b-5p was a gift from Ron Weiss (Addgene plasmid # 103399 ; http://n2t.net/addgene:103399 ; RRID:Addgene_103399)
