[The description below was written by a language model from this plasmid's Addgene catalogue record and pLannotate feature annotations shown in this document.]
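Description:
LSB-hsa-miR-301b-5p is a mammalian expression plasmid from a synthetic-biology series of fluorescent microRNA sensors, built on the Low Sensor Backbone (LSB). It is about 11 kb. It replicates in E. coli from a high-copy ColE1/pUC-type origin and carries both β-lactamase (ampicillin) and an aph(3')-Ia kanamycin resistance gene, matching the dual selection listed in the record. A puromycin N-acetyltransferase coding sequence followed by a rabbit β-globin poly(A) signal is also present for selecting mammalian cells. The feature table does not annotate a promoter directly upstream of it.

The payload is two parallel transcription units of the same design. Each has an EF-1α core promoter with intron A, a fluorescent protein coding sequence flanked by Gateway attB scars (attB4, attB1, attB2) left from assembly, and a β-globin 3' region with poly(A) signal. The first unit expresses the red protein mKate2 and, according to the record, carries the target site for human miR-301b-5p in its 3' UTR. That site is not itself annotated, but it would lie in the gap between the mKate2 cassette and its β-globin sequence. The second unit expresses EBFP2 without a target and acts as an internal reference for delivery and expression. When miR-301b-5p is active in a transfected cell, it represses mKate2 but not EBFP2, so the red-to-blue fluorescence ratio reports miRNA activity.

The depositor warns that the repeated poly(A) elements make the plasmid inherently unstable. The depositor also notes small discrepancies between the deposited sequence and the physical plasmid, including 10 bp insertions flanking the puromycin coding region that do not affect selection.
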