Features (pLannotate 1.2.2; 28 found; start..end, strand, type, name):
     87..675     -  rep_origin     ori: high-copy-number ColE1/pMB1/pBR322/pUC origin of replication
    846..1706    -  CDS            AmpR: β-lactamase; bla; confers resistance to ampicillin, carbenicillin, and related antibiotics
   1707..1778    -  promoter       AmpR promoter: bla
   1857..2456    +  CDS            PuroR: puromycin N-acetyltransferase; pac from Streptomyces alboniger; confers resistance to puromycin
   2461..2541    +  CDS            HBB (fragment): HBB_PONPY - Experimental evidence at transcript level: Swiss-Prot protein existence level 2. Involved in oxygen transport from the lung to the various peripheral tissues. From Pongo pygmaeus (Bornean orangutan).
   2612..2667    +  polyA_signal   β-globin poly(A) signal: rabbit β-globin polyadenylation signal (Gil and Proudfoot, 1987)
   3646..3666    +  protein_bind   attB4: mutant version of attB; core recombination site for the Gateway® BP reaction BP Clonase™
   3734..3945    +  promoter       EF-1α core promoter: core promoter for human elongation factor EF-1α
   3946..4884    +  intron         EF-1α intron A: intron upstream of the start codon of human EF-1α
   4911..4931    +  protein_bind   attB1: mutant version of attB; core recombination site for the Gateway® BP reaction BP Clonase™
   4951..5646    +  CDS            mKate2: mKate2 is a basic (constitutively fluorescent) red fluorescent protein published in 2009, derived from Entacmaea quadricolor. It is reported to be a rapidly-maturing monomer with moderate acid sensitivity.
   5666..5690    -  protein_bind   attB2: mutant version of attB; recombination site for the Gateway® BP reaction BP Clonase™
   5834..5908    +  CDS            HBB (fragment): HBB_PONPY - Experimental evidence at transcript level: Swiss-Prot protein existence level 2. Involved in oxygen transport from the lung to the various peripheral tissues. From Pongo pygmaeus (Bornean orangutan).
   5979..6034    +  polyA_signal   β-globin poly(A) signal: rabbit β-globin polyadenylation signal (Gil and Proudfoot, 1987)
   6418..6443    +  misc_feature   SA: splice acceptor site
   7115..7135    +  protein_bind   attB4: mutant version of attB; core recombination site for the Gateway® BP reaction BP Clonase™
   7203..7414    +  promoter       EF-1α core promoter: core promoter for human elongation factor EF-1α
   7415..8353    +  intron         EF-1α intron A: intron upstream of the start codon of human EF-1α
   8380..8400    +  protein_bind   attB1: mutant version of attB; core recombination site for the Gateway® BP reaction BP Clonase™
   8411..9127    +  CDS            EBFP2: EBFP2 is a basic (constitutively fluorescent) blue fluorescent protein published in 2007, derived from Aequorea victoria. It is reported to be a rapidly-maturing monomer with moderate acid sensitivity.
   9135..9159    -  protein_bind   attB2: mutant version of attB; recombination site for the Gateway® BP reaction BP Clonase™
   9163..9243    +  CDS            HBB (fragment): HBB_PONPY - Experimental evidence at transcript level: Swiss-Prot protein existence level 2. Involved in oxygen transport from the lung to the various peripheral tissues. From Pongo pygmaeus (Bornean orangutan).
   9314..9369    +  polyA_signal   β-globin poly(A) signal: rabbit β-globin polyadenylation signal (Gil and Proudfoot, 1987)
   9752..9774    -  protein_bind   lac operator (fragment): The lac repressor binds to the lac operator to inhibit transcription in E. coli. This inhibition can be relieved by adding lactose or isopropyl-β-D-thiogalactopyranoside (IPTG). lac repressor encoded by lacI
   9778..9808    -  promoter       lac promoter: promoter for the E. coli lac operon
   9823..9844    -  protein_bind   CAP binding site: CAP binding activates transcription in the presence of cAMP. E. coli catabolite activator protein
   9857..9896    -  CDS            lacI (fragment): lac repressor; lacI; The lac repressor binds to the lac operator to inhibit transcription in E. coli. This inhibition can be relieved by adding lactose or isopropyl-β-D-thiogalactopyranoside (IPTG).
  10069..10878   +  CDS            KanR: aminoglycoside phosphotransferase; aph(3')-Ia; confers resistance to kanamycin in bacteria or G418 (Geneticin®) in eukaryotes
>Addgene plasmid #103399 | LSB-hsa-miR-301b-5p | depositor full sequence | sequence record 195847 | Full Sequence
AATTGAGGGGATAACGCAGGAAAGAACATGTGAGCAAAAGGCCAGCAAAAGGCCAGGAACCGTAAAAAGG
CCGCGTTGCTGGCGTTTTTCCATAGGCTCCGCCCCCCTGACGAGCATCACAAAAATCGACGCTCAAGTCA
GAGGTGGCGAAACCCGACAGGACTATAAAGATACCAGGCGTTTCCCCCTGGAAGCTCCCTCGTGCGCTCT
CCTGTTCCGACCCTGCCGCTTACCGGATACCTGTCCGCCTTTCTCCCTTCGGGAAGCGTGGCGCTTTCTC
ATAGCTCACGCTGTAGGTATCTCAGTTCGGTGTAGGTCGTTCGCTCCAAGCTGGGCTGTGTGCACGAACC
CCCCGTTCAGCCCGACCGCTGCGCCTTATCCGGTAACTATCGTCTTGAGTCCAACCCGGTAAGACACGAC
TTATCGCCACTGGCAGCAGCCACTGGTAACAGGATTAGCAGAGCGAGGTATGTAGGCGGTGCTACAGAGT
TCTTGAAGTGGTGGCCTAACTACGGCTACACTAGAAGAACAGTATTTGGTATCTGCGCTCTGCTGAAGCC
AGTTACCTTCGGAAAAAGAGTTGGTAGCTCTTGATCCGGCAAACAAACCACCGCTGGTAGCGGTGGTTTT
TTTGTTTGCAAGCAGCAGATTACGCGCAGAAAAAAAGGATCTCAAGAAGATCCTTTGATCTTTTCTACGG
GGTCTGACGCTCAGTGGAACGAAAACTCACGTTAAGGGATTTTGGTCATGAGATTATCAAAAAGGATCTT
CACCTAGATCCTTTTAAATTAAAAATGAAGTTTTAAATCAATCTAAAGTATATATGAGTAAACTTGGTCT
GACAGTTACCAATGCTTAATCAGTGAGGCACCTATCTCAGCGATCTGTCTATTTCGTTCATCCATAGTTG
CCTGACTCCCCGTCGTGTAGATAACTACGATACGGGAGGGCTTACCATCTGGCCCCAGTGCTGCAATGAT
ACCGCGAGAACCACGCTCACCGGCTCCAGATTTATCAGCAATAAACCAGCCAGCCGGAAGGGCCGAGCGC
AGAAGTGGTCCTGCAACTTTATCCGCCTCCATCCAGTCTATTAATTGTTGCCGGGAAGCTAGAGTAAGTA
GTTCGCCAGTTAATAGTTTGCGCAACGTTGTTGCCATTGCTACAGGCATCGTGGTGTCACGCTCGTCGTT
TGGTATGGCTTCATTCAGCTCCGGTTCCCAACGATCAAGGCGAGTTACATGATCCCCCATGTTGTGCAAA
AAAGCGGTTAGCTCCTTCGGTCCTCCGATCGTTGTCAGAAGTAAGTTGGCCGCAGTGTTATCACTCATGG
TTATGGCAGCACTGCATAATTCTCTTACTGTCATGCCATCCGTAAGATGCTTTTCTGTGACTGGTGAGTA
CTCAACCAAGTCATTCTGAGAATAGTGTATGCGGCGACCGAGTTGCTCTTGCCCGGCGTCAATACGGGAT
AATACCGCGCCACATAGCAGAACTTTAAAAGTGCTCATCATTGGAAAACGTTCTTCGGGGCGAAAACTCT
CAAGGATCTTACCGCTGTTGAGATCCAGTTCGATGTAACCCACTCGTGCACCCAACTGATCTTCAGCATC
TTTTACTTTCACCAGCGTTTCTGGGTGAGCAAAAACAGGAAGGCAAAATGCCGCAAAAAAGGGAATAAGG
GCGACACGGAAATGTTGAATACTCATACTCTTCCTTTTTCAATATTATTGAAGCATTTATCAGGGTTATT
GTCTCATGAGCGGATACATATTTGAATGTAGCTCCGAATTTCTCGAGGGCTTGTCGACGACGGCGGTCTC
CGTCGTCAGGATCATGAATTCGACCCGCCTGCCACCATGACCGAGTACAAGCCCACGGTGCGCCTCGCCA
CCCGCGACGACGTCCCCCGGGCCGTACGCACCCTCGCCGCCGCGTTCGCCGACTACCCCGCCACGCGCCA
CACCGTCGACCCGGACCGCCACATCGAGCGGGTCACCGAGCTGCAAGAACTCTTCCTCACGCGCGTCGGG
CTCGACATCGGCAAGGTGTGGGTCGCGGACGACGGCGCCGCGGTGGCGGTCTGGACCACGCCGGAGAGCG
TCGAAGCGGGGGCGGTGTTCGCCGAGATCGGCCCGCGCATGGCCGAGTTGAGCGGTTCCCGGCTGGCCGC
GCAGCAACAGATGGAAGGCCTCCTGGCGCCGCACCGGCCCAAGGAGCCCGCGTGGTTCCTGGCCACCGTC
GGCGTCTCGCCCGACCACCAGGGCAAGGGTCTGGGCAGCGCCGTCGTGCTCCCCGGAGTGGAGGCGGCCG
AGCGCGCCGGGGTGCCCGCCTTCCTGGAGACATCCGCGCCCCGCAACCTCCCCTTCTACGAGCGGCTCGG
CTTCACCGTCACCGCCGACGTCGAGGTGCCCGAAGGACCGCGCACCTGGTGCATGACCCGCAAGCCCGGT
GCCTGATACGCGTGAATTCACTCCTCAGGTGCAGGCTGCCTATCAGAAGGTGGTGGCTGGTGTGGCCAAT
GCCCTGGCTCACAAATACCACTGAGATCTTTTTCCCTCTGCCAAAAATTATGGGGACATCATGAAGCCCC
TTGAGCATCTGACTTCTGGCTAATAAAGGAAATTTATTTTCATTGCAATAGTGTGTTGGAATTTTTTGTG
TCTCTCACTCGGAAGGACATATGGGAGGGCAAATCATTTAAAACATCAGAATGAGTATTTGGTTTAGAGT
TTGGCAACATATGCCCATATGCTGGCTGCCATGAACAAAGGTTGGCTATAAAGAGGTCATCAGTATATGA
AACAGCCCCCTGCTGTCCATTCCTTATTCCATAGAAAAGCCTTGACTTGAGGTTAGATTTTTTTTATATT
TTGTTTTGTGTTATTTTTTTCTTTAACATCCCTAAAATTTTCCTTACATGTTTTACTAGCCAGATTTTTC
CTCCTCTCCTGACTACTCCCAGTCATAGCTGTCCCTCTTCTCTTATGGAGATCCCTCGACCTGCAGCCCA
AGCTTGAATTCTCTAGAATTACCCTGTTATCCCTATGCTTGGTTTACCGAGCTCTTATTGGTTTTCAAAC
TTCATTGACTGTGCCCAACGCGCCTGGGAGCTCACGGGGACAGCCCCCCCCCAAAGCCCCCAGGGATGTA
ATTACGTCCCTCCCCCGCTAGGGGGCAGCAGCGAGCCGCCCGGGGCTCCGCTCCGGTCCGGCGCTCCCCC
CGCATCCCCGAGCCGGCAGCGTGCGGGGACAGCCCGGGCACGGGGAAGGTGGCACGGGATCGCTTTCCTC
TGAACGCTTCTCGCTGCTCTTTGAGCCTGCAGACACCTGGGGGGATACGGGGAAAAAGCTAGGCTGAAAG
ACCGGTTCTTAGAATGACACGCGCCTGGGAGCTCACGGGGACAGCCCCCCCCCAAAGCCCCCAGGGATGT
AATTACGTCCCTCCCCCGCTAGGGGGCAGCAGCGAGCCGCCCGGGGCTCCGCTCCGGTCCGGCGCTCCCC
CCGCATCCCCGAGCCGGCAGCGTGCGGGGACAGCCCGGGCACGGGGAAGGTGGCACGGGATCGCTTTCCT
CTGAACGCTTCTCGCTGCTCTTTGAGCCTGCAGACACCTGGGGGGATACGGGGAAAAAGCTAACTTCTGA
GACGACAACTTTGTATAGAAAAGTTGGCTCCGAATTCGCCCTTGACAGCAGAGATCCAGTTTGGTTAATT
AATTGGCTCCGGTGCCCGTCAGTGGGCAGAGCGCACATCGCCCACAGTCCCCGAGAAGTTGTGGGGAGGG
GTCGGCAATTGAACCGGTGCCTAGAGAAGGTGGCGCGGGGTAAACTGGGAAAGTGATGTCGTGTACTGGC
TCCGCCTTTTTCCCGAGGGTGGGGGAGAACCGTATATAAGTGCAGTAGTCGCCGTGAACGTTCTTTTTCG
CAACGGGTTTGCCGCCAGAACACAGGTAAGTGCCGTGTGTGGTTCCCGCGGGCCTGGCCTCTTTACGGGT
TATGGCCCTTGCGTGCCTTGAATTACTTCCACCTGGCTGCAGTACGTGATTCTTGATCCCGAGCTTCGGG
TTGGAAGTGGGTGGGAGAGTTCGAGGCCTTGCGCTTAAGGAGCCCCTTCGCCTCGTGCTTGAGTTGAGGC
CTGGCCTGGGCGCTGGGGCCGCCGCGTGCGAATCTGGTGGCACCTTCGCGCCTGTCTCGCTGCTTTCGAT
AAGTCTCTAGCCATTTAAAATTTTTGATGACCTGCTGCGACGCTTTTTTTCTGGCAAGATAGTCTTGTAA
ATGCGGGCCAAGATCTGCACACTGGTATTTCGGTTTTTGGGGCCGCGGGCGGCGACGGGGCCCGTGCGTC
CCAGCGCACATGTTCGGCGAGGCGGGGCCTGCGAGCGCGGCCACCGAGAATCGGACGGGGGTAGTCTCAA
GCTGGCCGGCCTGCTCTGGTGCCTGGCCTCGCGCCGCCGTGTATCGCCCCGCCCTGGGCGGCAAGGCTGG
CCCGGTCGGCACCAGTTGCGTGAGCGGAAAGATGGCCGCTTCCCGGCCCTGCTGCAGGGAGCTCAAAATG
GAGGACGCGGCGCTCGGGAGAGCGGGCGGGTGAGTCACCCACACAAAGGAAAAGGGCCTTTCCGTCCTCA
GCCGTCGCTTCATGTGACTCCACGGAGTACCGGGCGCCGTCCAGGCACCTCGATTAGTTCTCGAGCTTTT
GGAGTACGTCGTCTTTAGGTTGGGGGGAGGGGTTTTATGCGATGGAGTTTCCCCACACTGAGTGGGTGGA
GACTGAAGTTAGGCCAGCTTGGCACTTGATGTAATTCTCCTTGGAATTTGCCCTTTTTGAGTTTGGATCT
TGGTTCATTCTCAAGCCTCAGACAGTGGTTCAAAGTTTTTTTCTTCCATTTCAGGTGTCGTGAGAAGGGC
GAATTCGACCCAAGTTTGTACAAAAAAGCAGGCTGGATCCAGGTGCCACCATGGTGAGCGAGCTGATTAA
GGAGAACATGCACATGAAGCTGTACATGGAGGGCACCGTGAACAACCACCACTTCAAGTGCACATCCGAG
GGCGAAGGCAAGCCCTACGAGGGCACCCAGACCATGAGAATCAAGGCGGTCGAGGGCGGCCCTCTCCCCT
TCGCCTTCGACATCCTGGCTACCAGCTTCATGTACGGCAGCAAAACCTTCATCAACCACACCCAGGGCAT
CCCCGACTTCTTTAAGCAGTCCTTCCCCGAGGGCTTCACATGGGAGAGAGTCACCACATACGAAGATGGG
GGCGTGCTGACCGCTACCCAGGACACCAGCCTCCAGGACGGCTGCCTCATCTACAACGTCAAGATCAGAG
GGGTGAACTTCCCATCCAACGGCCCTGTGATGCAGAAGAAAACACTCGGCTGGGAGGCCTCCACCGAGAC
ACTGTACCCCGCTGACGGCGGCCTGGAAGGCAGAGCCGACATGGCCCTGAAGCTCGTGGGCGGGGGCCAC
CTGATCTGCAACCTTAAGACCACATACAGATCCAAGAAACCCGCTAAGAACCTCAAGATGCCCGGCGTCT
ACTATGTGGACAGGAGACTGGAAAGAATCAAGGAGGCCGACAAAGAGACATACGTCGAGCAGCACGAGGT
GGCTGTGGCCAGATACTGCGACCTCCCTAGCAAACTGGGGCACAAACTTAATTGAGAATTCTACCACCCA
GCTTTCTTGTACAAAGTGGTACGTCTCAAGACCAGAGGTCTCTGCTTAACAGACCAGTAGTGCAACCTCG
TCAGAGCAGTAGTGCAACCTCGTCAGAGCAGTAGTGCAACCTCGTCAGAGCAGTAGTGCAACCTCGTCAG
AGCCAACCAGAAGAGACCTGTGCTTCACTCCTCAGGTGCAGGCTGCCTATCAGAAGGTGGTGGCTGGTGT
GGCCAATGCCCTGGCTCACAAATACCACTGAGATCTTTTTCCCTCTGCCAAAAATTATGGGGACATCATG
AAGCCCCTTGAGCATCTGACTTCTGGCTAATAAAGGAAATTTATTTTCATTGCAATAGTGTGTTGGAATT
TTTTGTGTCTCTCACTCGGAAGGACATATGGGAGGGCAAATCATTTAAAACATCAGAATGAGTATTTGGT
TTAGAGTTTGGCAACATATGCCCATATGCTGGCTGCCATGAACAAAGGTTGGCTATAAAGAGGTCATCAG
TATATGAAACAGCCCCCTGCTGTCCATTCCTTATTCCATAGAAAAGCCTTGACTTGAGGTTAGATTTTTT
TTATATTTTGTTTTGTGTTATTTTTTTCTTTAACATCCCTAAAATTTTCCTTACATGTTTTACTAGCCAG
ATTTTTCCTCCTCTCCTGACTACTCCCAGTCATAGCTGTCCCTCTTCTCTTATGGAGATCCCGAGCGGTG
CGTTTTTATGCTTGTAGTATTGTATAATGTTTTTAAGATCCAAGCTTCTGACCTCTTCTCTTCCTCCCAC
AGGGCCTCGAGACAATTGCATCGATGGTACCAGTGAAAGTCTGCAATGAATTCGAGTTGGCGCGCCTGTC
ATTCTAAATCTCTCTTTCAGCCTAAAGCTTTTTCCCCGTATCCCCCCAGGTGTCTGCAGGCTCAAAGAGC
AGCGAGAAGCGTTCAGAGGAAAGCGATCCCGTGCCACCTTCCCCGTGCCCGGGCTGTCCCCGCACGCTGC
CGGCTCGGGGATGCGGGGGGAGCGCCGGACCGGAGCGGAGCCCCGGGCGGCTCGCTGCTGCCCCCTAGCG
GGGGAGGGACGTAATTACATCCCTGGGGGCTTTGGGAGGGGGCTGTCCCCGTGAGCTCCCAGGCGCGCCT
GTCATTCTAAATCTCTCTTTCAGCCTAAAGCTTTTTCCCCGTATCCCCCCAGGTGTCTGCAGGCTCAAAG
AGCAGCGAGAAGCGTTCAGAGGAAAGCGATCCCGTGCCACCTTCCCCGTGCCCGGGCTGTCCCCGCACGC
TGCCGGCTCGGGGATGCGGGGGGAGCGCCGGACCGGAGCGGAGCCCCGGGCGGCTCGCTGCTGCCCCCTA
GCGGGGGAGGGACGTAATTACATCCCTGGGGGCTTTGGGGGGGGGCTGTCCCCGTGAGCTCCCAGGCGCG
CCAACTCGGTACCGTATCGATGTCGACGTTAACGCTAGTGATATCAACTTTGTATAGAAAAGTTGGCTCC
GAATTCGCCCTTGACAGCAGAGATCCAGTTTGGTTAATTAATTGGCTCCGGTGCCCGTCAGTGGGCAGAG
CGCACATCGCCCACAGTCCCCGAGAAGTTGTGGGGAGGGGTCGGCAATTGAACCGGTGCCTAGAGAAGGT
GGCGCGGGGTAAACTGGGAAAGTGATGTCGTGTACTGGCTCCGCCTTTTTCCCGAGGGTGGGGGAGAACC
GTATATAAGTGCAGTAGTCGCCGTGAACGTTCTTTTTCGCAACGGGTTTGCCGCCAGAACACAGGTAAGT
GCCGTGTGTGGTTCCCGCGGGCCTGGCCTCTTTACGGGTTATGGCCCTTGCGTGCCTTGAATTACTTCCA
CCTGGCTGCAGTACGTGATTCTTGATCCCGAGCTTCGGGTTGGAAGTGGGTGGGAGAGTTCGAGGCCTTG
CGCTTAAGGAGCCCCTTCGCCTCGTGCTTGAGTTGAGGCCTGGCCTGGGCGCTGGGGCCGCCGCGTGCGA
ATCTGGTGGCACCTTCGCGCCTGTCTCGCTGCTTTCGATAAGTCTCTAGCCATTTAAAATTTTTGATGAC
CTGCTGCGACGCTTTTTTTCTGGCAAGATAGTCTTGTAAATGCGGGCCAAGATCTGCACACTGGTATTTC
GGTTTTTGGGGCCGCGGGCGGCGACGGGGCCCGTGCGTCCCAGCGCACATGTTCGGCGAGGCGGGGCCTG
CGAGCGCGGCCACCGAGAATCGGACGGGGGTAGTCTCAAGCTGGCCGGCCTGCTCTGGTGCCTGGCCTCG
CGCCGCCGTGTATCGCCCCGCCCTGGGCGGCAAGGCTGGCCCGGTCGGCACCAGTTGCGTGAGCGGAAAG
ATGGCCGCTTCCCGGCCCTGCTGCAGGGAGCTCAAAATGGAGGACGCGGCGCTCGGGAGAGCGGGCGGGT
GAGTCACCCACACAAAGGAAAAGGGCCTTTCCGTCCTCAGCCGTCGCTTCATGTGACTCCACGGAGTACC
GGGCGCCGTCCAGGCACCTCGATTAGTTCTCGAGCTTTTGGAGTACGTCGTCTTTAGGTTGGGGGGAGGG
GTTTTATGCGATGGAGTTTCCCCACACTGAGTGGGTGGAGACTGAAGTTAGGCCAGCTTGGCACTTGATG
TAATTCTCCTTGGAATTTGCCCTTTTTGAGTTTGGATCTTGGTTCATTCTCAAGCCTCAGACAGTGGTTC
AAAGTTTTTTTCTTCCATTTCAGGTGTCGTGAGAAGGGCGAATTCGACCCAAGTTTGTACAAAAAAGCAG
GCTCGCCACCATGGTGAGCAAGGGCGAGGAGCTGTTCACCGGGGTGGTGCCCATCCTGGTCGAGCTGGAC
GGCGACGTAAACGGCCACAAGTTCAGCGTGAGGGGCGAGGGCGAGGGCGATGCCACCAACGGCAAGCTGA
CCCTGAAGTTCATCTGCACCACCGGCAAGCTGCCCGTGCCCTGGCCCACCCTCGTGACCACCCTGAGCCA
CGGCGTGCAGTGCTTCGCCCGCTACCCCGACCACATGAAGCAGCACGACTTCTTCAAGTCCGCCATGCCC
GAAGGCTACGTCCAGGAGCGCACCATCTTCTTCAAGGACGACGGCACCTACAAGACCCGCGCCGAGGTGA
AGTTCGAGGGCGACACCCTAGTGAACCGCATCGAGCTGAAGGGCGTCGACTTCAAGGAGGACGGCAACAT
CCTGGGGCACAAGCTGGAGTACAACTTCAACAGCCACAACATCTATATCATGGCCGTCAAGCAGAAGAAC
GGCATCAAGGTGAACTTCAAGATCCGCCACAACGTGGAGGACGGCAGCGTGCAGCTCGCCGACCACTACC
AGCAGAACACCCCCATCGGCGACGGCCCCGTGCTGCTGCCCGACAGCCACTACCTGAGCACCCAGTCCGT
GCTGAGCAAAGACCCCAACGAGAAGCGCGATCACATGGTCCTGCTGGAGTTCCGCACCGCCGCCGGGATC
ACTCTCGGCATGGACGAGCTGTACAAGTAATACCACCCAGCTTTCTTGTACAAAGTGGTACGCGTGAATT
CACTCCTCAGGTGCAGGCTGCCTATCAGAAGGTGGTGGCTGGTGTGGCCAATGCCCTGGCTCACAAATAC
CACTGAGATCTTTTTCCCTCTGCCAAAAATTATGGGGACATCATGAAGCCCCTTGAGCATCTGACTTCTG
GCTAATAAAGGAAATTTATTTTCATTGCAATAGTGTGTTGGAATTTTTTGTGTCTCTCACTCGGAAGGAC
ATATGGGAGGGCAAATCATTTAAAACATCAGAATGAGTATTTGGTTTAGAGTTTGGCAACATATGCCCAT
ATGCTGGCTGCCATGAACAAAGGTTGGCTATAAAGAGGTCATCAGTATATGAAACAGCCCCCTGCTGTCC
ATTCCTTATTCCATAGAAAAGCCTTGACTTGAGGTTAGATTTTTTTTATATTTTGTTTTGTGTTATTTTT
TTCTTTAACATCCCTAAAATTTTCCTTACATGTTTTACTAGCCAGATTTTTCCTCCTCTCCTGACTACTC
CCAGTCATAGCTGTCCCTCTTCTCTTATGGAGATCCCTCGACCTGCAGCCCAAGCTTGGCGTAATCATGG
TCATAGCTGTTTCCTGTGTGAAATTGTTATCCGCTCACAATTCCACACAACATACGAGCCGGAAGCATAA
AGTGTAAAGCCTGGGGTGCCTAATGAGTGAGCTAACTCACATTAATTGCGTTGCGCTCACTGCCCGCTTT
CCAGTCGGGAAACCTGTCGTGCCAGCGGATCGACAGTACTAAGCTTGGTCTAATACCCAATCTCTCGTCT
TATCCAGATGTTTTATACGCCTCTGGCCCGTGTCTCAAAATCTCTGATGTTACATTGCACAAGATAAAAT
AATATCATCATGAACAATAAAACTGTCTGCTTACATAAACAGTAATACAAGGGGTGTTATGAGCCATATT
CAACGGGAAACGTCGAGGCCGCGATTAAATTCCAACATGGATGCTGATTTATATGGGTATAAATGGGCTC
GCGATAATGTCGGGCAATCAGGTGCGACAATCTATCGCTTGTATGGGAAGCCCGATGCGCCAGAGTTGTT
TCTGAAACATGGCAAAGGTAGCGTTGCCAATGATGTTACAGATGAGATGGTCAGACTAAACTGGCTGACG
GAATTTATGCCTCTTCCGACCATCAAGCATTTTATCCGTACTCCTGATGATGCATGGTTACTCACCACTG
CGATCCCCGGAAAAACAGCATTCCAGGTATTAGAAGAATATCCTGATTCAGGTGAAAATATTGTTGATGC
GCTGGCAGTGTTCCTGCGCCGGTTGCATTCGATTCCTGTTTGTAATTGTCCTTTTAACAGCGATCGCGTA
TTTCGTCTCGCTCAGGCGCAATCACGAATGAATAACGGTTTGGTTGATGCGAGTGATTTTGATGACGAGC
GTAATGGCTGGCCTGTTGAACAAGTCTGGAAAGAAATGCATAAACTTTTGCCATTCTCACCGGATTCAGT
CGTCACTCATGGTGATTTCTCACTTGATAACCTTATTTTTGACGAGGGGAAATTAATAGGTTGTATTGAT
GTTGGACGAGTCGGAATCGCAGACCGATACCAGGATCTTGCCATCCTATGGAACTGCCTCGGTGAGTTTT
CTCCTTCATTACAGAAACGGCTTTTTCAAAAATATGGTATTGATAATCCTGATATGAATAAATTGCAGTT
TCATTTGATGCTCGATGAGTTTTTCTAATCAGAATTGGTTAATTGGTTGTAACACTGGCAGAGCATTACG
CTGACTTGACGGGACGGCGCAAGCTCATGACCAAAATCCCTTAACGTGAGTTACGCGTCGTTCCACTGAG
CGTCAGAGGTATCACTAGTATTACAGAGGTAAGTTATAACAGTCGCCTAACCC
