>Addgene plasmid #103399 | LSB-hsa-miR-301b-5p | depositor partial sequence | sequence record 195848 | hsa-miR-301b-5p target
AGTAGTGCAACCTCGTCAGAGC
