>Addgene plasmid #103399 | LSB-hsa-miR-301b-5p | addgene partial sequence | sequence record 272309 | mKate2-F 5'-ACCCGCTAAGAACCTCAAGA-3'
TCAAGGAGGCCGACAAAGAGACATACGTCGAGCAGCACGAGGTGGCTGTGGCCAGATACTGCGACCTCCC
TAGCAAACTGGGGCACAAACTTAATTGAGAATTCTACCACCCAGCTTTCTTGTACAAAGTGGTACGTCTC
AAGACCAGAGGTCTCTGCTTAACAGACCAGTAGTGCAACCTCGTCAGAGCAGTAGTGCAACCTCGTCAGA
GCAGTAGTGCAACCTCGTCAGAGCAGTAGTGCAACCTCGTCAGAGCCAACCAGAAGAGACCTGTGCTTCA
CTCCTCAGGTGCAGGCTGCCTATCAGAAGGTGGTGGCTGGTGTGGCCAATGCCCTGGCTCACAAATACCA
CTGAGATCTTTTTCCCTCTGCCAAAAATTATGGGGACATCATGAAGCCCCTTGAGCATCTGACTTCTGGC
TAATAAAGGAAATTTATTTTCATTGCAATAGTGTGTTGG
